>Addgene plasmid #182182 | p{3P3-mTurquoise::KD,attB} | addgene full sequence | sequence record 357736 | Addgene NGS Result
CTCTGGGACGATGAGTCATTCCTTTCGGGGCCACAGCATAATCGTTGCCAGCTCACCGAAATGGTGACTT
CATTTCTTAACTGCCGTCAAGCATGCGATTGTACATACATACATATTTATATATGTACATATTTATGTGA
CTATGGTAGGTCGATATAATAGCAATCAACGCAAGCAAATGTGTCAGTCCTGCTTACAGGAACGATTCTA
TTTAGTAATTTTCGTTGTATAAAGTAATTATGTATGTATGTAAGCCCCATAAATCTGAAACAATTAGGCA
AAACCATGCGAAGCTCTCTAGTATAACTTCGTATAATGTATGCTATACGAAGTTCTCGAGGGGGGGCCCG
GTACCGTCGACGATGTAGGTCACGGTCTCGAAGCCGCGGTGCGGGTGCCAGGGCGTGCCCTTGGGCTCCC
CGGGCGCGTACTCCACCTCACCCATCTGGTCCATCATGATGAACGGGTCGAGGTGGCGGTAGTTGATCCC
GGCGAACGCGCGGCGCGCCGGGAAGCCCTCGCCCTCGAAACCGCTGGGCGCGGTGGTCACGGTGAGCACG
GGACGTGCGACGGCGTCGGCGGGTGCGGATACGCGGGGCAGCGTCAGCGGGTTCTCGACGGTCACGGCGG
GCATGTCGACACTAGTGGTACCCAGCTTTTGTTCCCTTTAGTGAGGGTTAATTGCGCGCTTGGCGTAATC
ATGGTCATAGCTGTTTCCTGTGTGAAATTGTTATCCGCTCACAATTCCACACAACATACGAGCCGGAAGC
ATAAAGTGTAAAGCCTGGGGTGCCTAATGAGTGAGCTAACTCACATTAATTGCGTTGCGCTCACTGCCCG
CTTTCCAGTCGGGAAACCTGTCGTGCCAGCTGCATTAATGAATCGGCCAACGCGCGGGGAGAGGCGGTTT
GCGTATTGGGCGCTCTTCCGCTTCCTCGCTCACTGACTCGCTGCGCTCGGTCGTTCGGCTGCGGCGAGCG
GTATCAGCTCACTCAAAGGCGGTAATACGGTTATCCACAGAATCAGGGGATAACGCAGGAAAGAACATGT
GAGCAAAAGGCCAGCAAAAGGCCAGGAACCGTAAAAAGGCCGCGTTGCTGGCGTTTTTCCATAGGCTCCG
CCCCCCTGACGAGCATCACAAAAATCGACGCTCAAGTCAGAGGTGGCGAAACCCGACAGGACTATAAAGA
TACCAGGCGTTTCCCCCTGGAAGCTCCCTCGTGCGCTCTCCTGTTCCGACCCTGCCGCTTACCGGATACC
TGTCCGCCTTTCTCCCTTCGGGAAGCGTGGCGCTTTCTCATAGCTCACGCTGTAGGTATCTCAGTTCGGT
GTAGGTCGTTCGCTCCAAGCTGGGCTGTGTGCACGAACCCCCCGTTCAGCCCGACCGCTGCGCCTTATCC
GGTAACTATCGTCTTGAGTCCAACCCGGTAAGACACGACTTATCGCCACTGGCAGCAGCCACTGGTAACA
GGATTAGCAGAGCGAGGTATGTAGGCGGTGCTACAGAGTTCTTGAAGTGGTGGCCTAACTACGGCTACAC
TAGAAGAACAGTATTTGGTATCTGCGCTCTGCTGAAGCCAGTTACCTTCGGAAAAAGAGTTGGTAGCTCT
TGATCCGGCAAACAAACCACCGCTGGTAGCGGTGGTTTTTTTGTTTGCAAGCAGCAGATTACGCGCAGAA
AAAAAGGATCTCAAGAAGATCCTTTGATCTTTTCTACGGGGTCTGACGCTCAGTGGAACGAAAACTCACG
TTAAGGGATTTTGGTCATGAGATTATCAAAAAGGATCTTCACCTAGATCCTTTTAAATTAAAAATGAAGT
TTTAAATCAATCTAAAGTATATATGAGTAAACTTGGTCTGACAGTTACCAATGCTTAATCAGTGAGGCAC
CTATCTCAGCGATCTGTCTATTTCGTTCATCCATAGTTGCCTGACTCCCCGTCGTGTAGATAACTACGAT
ACGGGAGGGCTTACCATCTGGCCCCAGTGCTGCAATGATACCGCGAGACCCACGCTCACCGGCTCCAGAT
TTATCAGCAATAAACCAGCCAGCCGGAAGGGCCGAGCGCAGAAGTGGTCCTGCAACTTTATCCGCCTCCA
TCCAGTCTATTAATTGTTGCCGGGAAGCTAGAGTAAGTAGTTCGCCAGTTAATAGTTTGCGCAACGTTGT
TGCCATTGCTACAGGCATCGTGGTGTCACGCTCGTCGTTTGGTATGGCTTCATTCAGCTCCGGTTCCCAA
CGATCAAGGCGAGTTACATGATCCCCCATGTTGTGCAAAAAAGCGGTTAGCTCCTTCGGTCCTCCGATCG
TTGTCAGAAGTAAGTTGGCCGCAGTGTTATCACTCATGGTTATGGCAGCACTGCATAATTCTCTTACTGT
CATGCCATCCGTAAGATGCTTTTCTGTGACTGGTGAGTACTCAACCAAGTCATTCTGAGAATAGTGTATG
CGGCGACCGAGTTGCTCTTGCCCGGCGTCAATACGGGATAATACCGCGCCACATAGCAGAACTTTAAAAG
TGCTCATCATTGGAAAACGTTCTTCGGGGCGAAAACTCTCAAGGATCTTACCGCTGTTGAGATCCAGTTC
GATGTAACCCACTCGTGCACCCAACTGATCTTCAGCATCTTTTACTTTCACCAGCGTTTCTGGGTGAGCA
AAAACAGGAAGGCAAAATGCCGCAAAAAAGGGAATAAGGGCGACACGGAAATGTTGAATACTCATACTCT
TCCTTTTTCAATATTATTGAAGCATTTATCAGGGTTATTGTCTCATGAGCGGATACATATTTGAATGTAT
TTAGAAAAATAAACAAATAGGGGTTCCGCGCACATTTCCCCGAAAAGTGCCACCTG
[124 nt withheld, positions 2857-2980]
C
[91 nt withheld, positions 2982-3072]
A
[49 nt withheld, positions 3074-3122]
CCTTTGACGTTGGAGTCCACGTTCTTT
[37 nt withheld, positions 3150-3186]
ACCCTATCTCGGTCTATTCTTTTGATTTATAAGGGATTTTGCCGATTTCGGCCTATTGGTTAAAAAATGA
GCTGATTTAACAAAAATTTAACGCGAATTTTAACAAAATATTAACGCTTACAATTTCCATTCGCCATTCA
GGCTGCGCAACTGTTGGGAAGGGCGATCGGTGCGGGCCTCTTCGCTATTACGCCAGCTGGCGAAAGGGGG
ATGTGCTGCAAGGCGATTAAGTTGGGTAACGCCAGGGTTTTCCCAGTCACGACGTTGTAAAACGACGGCC
AGTGAGCGCGCGTAATACGACTCACTATAGGGCGAATTGGAGCTCCACCGCGGTGGCCATATGCAATGGT
TAATTCGAGCTCGCCCGGGGATCTAATTCAATTAGAGACTAATTCAATTAGAGCTAATTCAATTAGGATC
CAAGCTTATCGATTTCGAACCCTCGACCGCCGGAGTATAAATAGAGGCGCTTCGTCTACGGAGCGACAAT
TCAATTCAAACAAGCAAAGTGAACACGTCGCTAAGCGAAAGCTAAGCAAATAAACAAGCGCAGCTGAACA
AGCTAAACAATCGGGGTACCGCTAGAGTCGACGGTACGATCCACCGGTCGCCACCATGGTGTCCAAGGGA
GAGGAGCTGTTCACCGGAGTCGTGCCAATCCTCGTCGAGCTGGATGGTGACGTGAACGGCCATAAGTTCT
CCGTGTCCGGTGAGGGCGAAGGTGACGCCACCTACGGAAAGCTGACCCTGAAGTTCATCTGCACCACCGG
TAAGCTGCCCGTCCCCTGGCCCACCCTGGTCACCACCCTGTCCTGGGGAGTGCAGTGCTTCGCTCGCTAC
CCCGACCACATGAAGCAGCACGACTTCTTCAAGTCCGCCATGCCAGAAGGATACGTTCAGGAGCGCACCA
TCTTCTTCAAGGACGATGGCAACTACAAGACCCGCGCCGAGGTGAAGTTCGAGGGCGATACCCTGGTCAA
CCGTATCGAGCTGAAGGGCATCGACTTCAAGGAGGACGGCAACATCTTGGGTCACAAGCTGGAGTACAAC
TACATTAGCGACAACGTGTACATCACCGCTGATAAGCAGAAGAACGGCATCAAGGCTAACTTCAAGATCC
GTCACAACATCGAGGATGGCGGCGTCCAGCTGGCTGATCACTACCAGCAGAACACCCCCATTGGTGATGG
TCCCGTGCTGCTGCCCGATAATCACTACCTGTCCACCCAGTCCAAGCTCTCCAAGGTGAGTAGTACATGT
GCATACATCTTAAGTTCACTTGATCTATAGGAACTGCGATTGCAACATCAAATTGTCTGCGGCGTGAGAA
CTGCGACCCACAAAAATCCCAAACCGCGGCCGTTTATCACCACTTTGTACAAGAAAGCTGGGTCGGCGCG
CCCACCCTTAAACGATATCAGACATTTGTCTGATAATGAAGCATTATCAGACAAATGTCTGATATCGTTT
GGTGAAGGGGGCGGCCGCGGAGCCTGCTTTTTTGTACAAACTTGTGATAAACGAATTCTTGAAGACGAAA
GGGCACAAACAAATAGTGACACGAAACAGATTATTCTGGTAGCTGTTCTCGCTATATAAGACAATTTTTG
AGATCATATCATGATCAAGACATCTAAAGGCATTCATTTTCGACTATATTCTTTTTTACAAAAAATATAA
CAACCAGATATTTTAAGCTGATCCTAGATGCACAAAAAATAAATAAAAGTATAAACCTACTTCGTAGGAT
ACTTCGGGGTACTTTTTGTTCGGGGTTAGATGAGCATAACGCTTGTAGTTGATATTTGAGATCCCCTATC
ATTGCAGGACCCAAACGAGAAGCGTGATCACATGGTCCTCCTCGAGTTCGTGACCGCCGCCGGCATCACC
CTGGGCATGGACGAGCTGTACAAGTAAGTATAGTGCCTTGACCGAGCTCGCCCACTAAGCGTCGCGCCAC
TTCAACGCTCGATGGGAGCGTCATTGGTGGGCGGGGTAACCGTCGAAATCAGTGTTTACGCTTCCAATCG
CAACAAAAAATTCACTGCAACACTGAAAAGCATACGAAAACGATGAAGATTGTACGAGAAACCATAAAGT
ATTTTATCCACAAAGACACGTATAGCAGAAAAGCCAAGTTAACTCGGCGATAAGTTGTGTACACAAGAAT
AAAATCGGCCAGATTCAGTGTTGTCAGAAATAAGAAAACCCCACTATGTTTTTCTTTGCCTTTTCTTTCT
CCCAGCGATCATTCATTTCGTGGTGAAAGAACGGGGTCATTGCACGGAGTTTCGACTGCGGGAAAGCAGA
GCTGCCGTTCACTTCGTCTATAATTAGCGCTTTCTATTTTCCCCGATTCGGGCCGCTGCTGCGCTTTTCC
GCCTGCTGTTTGTGGCAAGTGTAGCAGCAGGCTGTGCACGCAGTGTGGCATGCACTTGGCTTTCCACCGT
TGGTATCGATT
Features (pLannotate 1.2.2; 22 found; start..end, strand, type, name):
    303..334     -  protein_bind   loxP (fragment): Cre-mediated recombination occurs in the 8-bp core sequence (GCATACAT). Cre recombinase
    335..355     +  misc_feature   MCS (fragment): pBluescript multiple cloning site
    377..446     +  protein_bind   attB: attB site for the φC31 integrase (Groth et al., 2000) phage φC31 integrase
    665..683     -  promoter       T3 promoter: promoter for bacteriophage T3 RNA polymerase
    728..744     -  protein_bind   lac operator: The lac repressor binds to the lac operator to inhibit transcription in E. coli. This inhibition can be relieved by adding lactose or isopropyl-β-D-thiogalactopyranoside (IPTG). lac repressor encoded by lacI
    752..782     -  promoter       lac promoter: promoter for the E. coli lac operon
    797..818     -  protein_bind   CAP binding site: CAP binding activates transcription in the presence of cAMP. E. coli catabolite activator protein
    831..923     -  CDS            lacI (fragment): lac repressor; lacI; The lac repressor binds to the lac operator to inhibit transcription in E. coli. This inhibition can be relieved by adding lactose or isopropyl-β-D-thiogalactopyranoside (IPTG).
   1106..1694    -  rep_origin     ori: high-copy-number ColE1/pMB1/pBR322/pUC origin of replication
   1865..2725    -  CDS            AmpR: β-lactamase; bla; confers resistance to ampicillin, carbenicillin, and related antibiotics
   2726..2830    -  promoter       AmpR promoter: bla
   2857..3285    +  rep_origin     f1 ori (sequence partly withheld): f1 bacteriophage origin of replication; arrow indicates direction of (+) strand synthesis
   3316..3471    -  CDS            lacZα (fragment): LacZα fragment of β-galactosidase; lacZ fragment
   3479..3497    +  promoter       T7 promoter: promoter for bacteriophage T7 RNA polymerase
   3506..3523    +  misc_feature   MCS (fragment): pBluescript multiple cloning site
   3636..3758    +  promoter       hsp70 promoter (fragment): Drosophila melanogaster hsp70Bb promoter
   3802..4431    +  CDS            mTurquoise (fragment): mTurquoise is a basic (constitutively fluorescent) cyan fluorescent protein published in 2010, derived from Aequorea victoria. It has low acid sensitivity.
   4432..4543    +  CDS            mini-white (fragment): Drosophila white gene eye color pigment; white; This is a modified version of the white gene lacking part of the first intron.
   4555..4579    +  protein_bind   attB2: mutant version of attB; recombination site for the Gateway® BP reaction BP Clonase™
   4677..4701    -  protein_bind   attB1: mutant version of attB; recombination site for the Gateway® BP reaction BP Clonase™
   4729..5014    +  CDS            mini-white (fragment): Drosophila white gene eye color pigment; white; This is a modified version of the white gene lacking part of the first intron.
   5002..5100    +  CDS            Sapphire (fragment): Sapphire is a basic (constitutively fluorescent) long stokes shift fluorescent protein published in 1998, derived from Aequorea victoria. It is reported to be a rapidly-maturing weak dimer with low acid sensitivity.
