[The description below was written by a language model from this plasmid's Addgene catalogue record and pLannotate feature annotations shown in this document.]
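Description:
p{3P3-mTurquoise::KD,attB} is an insect transgenesis plasmid built on pBluescript II KS. The backbone supplies a high-copy ColE1/pUC origin, an f1 origin, ampicillin resistance (bla with its own promoter), and the usual lac/lacZα remnants with flanking T3 and T7 promoters. It is maintained in E. coli under ampicillin selection.

The payload is a cyan fluorescent marker gene for flies. The name indicates a 3xP3 eye-specific enhancer; the annotation itself picks up only a fragment of the Drosophila hsp70 promoter, which presumably serves as the basal promoter, directly upstream of the mTurquoise coding sequence. The reading frame is split. The main mTurquoise segment is followed by sequence annotated as mini-white fragments, and the final GFP-family coding portion resumes downstream, where the software labels it Sapphire, most likely because of shared Aequorea-derived sequence. The white-derived stretch appears to be the intron mentioned in the stated purpose. Within it sit Gateway attB2 and attB1 sites flanking a short interval, consistent with the recorded Gateway cloning method. This interval is presumably where the target site for the yeast KD recombinase lies, although that site is not annotated in the feature table.

A φC31 attB site allows integrase-mediated insertion into genomic attP landing sites, and a loxP fragment lies next to it. The associated publication concerns targeted chromosome rearrangements and balancer chromosome construction in non-melanogaster Drosophila species. In that setting, a recombinase site placed inside the intron of a reporter would allow recombination between distant insertions to be followed through changes in fluorescent marker expression. The record does not spell out the scoring scheme.
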