Addgene plasmid #182182: p{3P3-mTurquoise::KD,attB}
Purpose: fluorescent reporter gene with yeast recombination site within intron
Depositing lab: David Stern. Depositing organization: HHMI, Janelia Research Campus. Publication: Transgenic tools for targeted chromosome rearrangements allow construction of balancer chromosomes in non-melanogaster Drosophila species. Stern DL. G3 (Bethesda). 2022 Feb 10. pii: 6526388. doi: 10.1093/g3journal/jkac030. PubMed 35143616.
Backbone
  Vector backbone: pBluescript II KS
  Vector type: Insect Expression
Growth in bacteria
  Bacterial resistance: Ampicillin, 100 μg/mL
  Growth temperature: 37°C
  Growth strain: DH5alpha
  Copy number: High Copy
Gene/Insert
  Gene/Insert name: mTurquoise
  Species: Other
  Cloning method: Gateway Cloning
Terms and licenses: Academic/Nonprofit Terms; Industry Terms: Not Available to Industry
Depositor comments: Please visit https://www.biorxiv.org/content/10.1101/2021.11.18.469106v1.full for bioRxiv preprint.
How to cite: p{3P3-mTurquoise::KD,attB} was a gift from David Stern (Addgene plasmid # 182182 ; http://n2t.net/addgene:182182 ; RRID:Addgene_182182)
